Addgene plasmid #216232: pNb4OMT-A53M
Purpose: Expresses a mutant Norbelladine 4'-O-Methyltransferase
Depositing lab: Simon d'Oelsnitz & Andrew Ellington. Publication: Biosensor and machine learning-aided engineering of an amaryllidaceae enzyme. d'Oelsnitz S, Diaz DJ, Kim W, Acosta DJ, Dangerfield TL, Schechter MW, Minus MB, Howard JR, Do H, Loy JM, Alper HS, Zhang YJ, Ellington AD. Nat Commun. 2024 Mar 7;15(1):2084. doi: 10.1038/s41467-024-46356-y. PubMed 38453941.
Backbone
  Vector backbone: pBR322
  Backbone size w/o insert (bp): 2900
  Total vector size (bp): 3987
  Vector type: Synthetic Biology
Growth in bacteria
  Bacterial resistance: Ampicillin, 100 μg/mL
  Growth temperature: 37°C
  Growth strain: DH10B
  Copy number: High Copy
Gene/Insert
  Gene/Insert name: Nb4OMT-A53M
  Species: Narcissus sp. aff. pseudonarcissus
  Insert size (bp): 720
  Mutation: A53M
  GenBank ID: AIL54541.1
  Promoter: P150
  Cloning method: Gibson Cloning
  Sequencing primers: 5′ CCTCTCCAAGACCGAGCCATCAAC; 3′ GAAAGTATAGGAACTTCCAGCCAC
Terms and licenses: Academic/Nonprofit Terms; Industry Terms: Not Available to Industry
How to cite: pNb4OMT-A53M was a gift from Simon d'Oelsnitz & Andrew Ellington (Addgene plasmid # 216232 ; http://n2t.net/addgene:216232 ; RRID:Addgene_216232)
