[The description below was written by a language model from this plasmid's Addgene catalogue record and pLannotate feature annotations shown in this document.]
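Description:
pNb4OMT-A53M is a small bacterial expression plasmid of about 4 kb, built on a pBR322-derived backbone and catalogued as a synthetic biology vector. It replicates in E. coli from the ColE1/pMB1-type origin. The annotated sequence also retains the rop gene and the bom (basis of mobility) region of pBR322, along with a fragment of the mobilization gene mbeC. The catalogue lists the plasmid as high copy, although rop is normally associated with reduced copy number; the record does not resolve this. Selection is by ampicillin, through a TEM beta-lactamase (bla) gene driven by its own promoter. This resistance cassette is flanked by two minimal FRT sites, which could in principle allow FLP-mediated excision. The FRT sites and a nearby short intM fragment may be carry-overs from the parts used in assembly, but the record does not explain their purpose.

The payload is a roughly 720 bp coding sequence for norbelladine 4'-O-methyltransferase from the daffodil Narcissus sp. aff. pseudonarcissus, carrying the single substitution A53M. The wild-type enzyme methylates norbelladine to 4'-O-methylnorbelladine, the common precursor of Amaryllidaceae alkaloids such as galanthamine, lycorine and haemanthamine. The catalogue names the promoter as P150. The automated annotation detects only a short fragment resembling the constitutive J23119 promoter at that position. It is followed by an sTRSV hammerhead ribozyme, a self-cleaving element commonly placed upstream of a coding sequence to insulate translation from the promoter-derived 5' leader. No tags or reporters are annotated.

The insert was assembled by Gibson cloning. The plasmid expresses this variant in E. coli and comes from work on engineering the enzyme with biosensor screening and machine learning.
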