Features (pLannotate 1.2.2; 12 found; start..end, strand, type, name):
     24..215     +  CDS            rop: Rop protein, which maintains plasmids at low copy number; rop
    317..451     +  misc_feature   bom: basis of mobility region from pBR322
    637..1225    -  rep_origin     ori: high-copy-number ColE1/pMB1/pBR322/pUC origin of replication
   1438..1456    +  promoter       J23119(SpeI) promoter (fragment): bacterial promoter (Registry of Standard Biological Parts BBa J23119) modified to end with an SpeI site
   1494..1543    +  misc_RNA       sTRSV HHRz: hammerhead ribozyme from the tobacco ringspot virus satellite RNA (Khvorova et al., 2003)
   1591..2307    +  CDS            N4OMT: NOMT_NARAP - Experimental evidence at protein level: Swiss-Prot protein existence level 1. 4'-O-methyltransferase converting norbelladine to 4'-O- methylnorbelladine. 4'-O-methylnorbelladine is a precursor to all Amaryllidaceae alkaloids such as galanthamine, lycorine and haemanthamine, and including haemanthamine- and crinamine-type alkaloids, promising anticancer agents. Can use norbelladine, N- methylnorbelladine and dopamine as substrate, but not caffeic acid, vanillin, 3,4-dihydroxybenzaldehyde and tyramine. From Narcissus aff. pseudonarcissus MK-2014 (Daffodil).
   2482..2515    -  protein_bind   FRT (minimal): supports FLP-mediated excision but not integration (Turan and Bode, 2011) FLP recombinase from the Saccharomyces cerevisiae 2μ plasmid
   2526..2597    +  promoter       AmpR promoter: bla
   2598..3455    +  CDS            bla: BLAT_ECOLX - Experimental evidence at protein level: Swiss-Prot protein existence level 1. TEM-type are the most prevalent beta-lactamases in enterobacteria; they hydrolyze the beta-lactam bond in susceptible beta-lactam antibiotics, thus conferring resistance to penicillins and cephalosporins. TEM-3 and TEM-4 are capable of hydrolyzing cefotaxime and ceftazidime. TEM-5 is capable of hydrolyzing ceftazidime. TEM-6 is capable of hydrolyzing ceftazidime and aztreonam. TEM-8/CAZ-2, TEM- 16/CAZ-7 and TEM-24/CAZ-6 are markedly active against ceftazidime. IRT- 4 shows resistance to beta-lactamase in
   3592..3625    -  protein_bind   FRT (minimal): supports FLP-mediated excision but not integration (Turan and Bode, 2011) FLP recombinase from the Saccharomyces cerevisiae 2μ plasmid
   3733..3855    +  CDS            intM (fragment): INTM_ECOLI - Also known as int. Protein inferred from homology: Swiss-Prot protein existence level 3. From Escherichia coli (strain K12).
   3859..3969    -  CDS            mbeC (fragment): MBEC_ECOLX - Experimental evidence at protein level: Swiss-Prot protein existence level 1. Required for efficient mobilization of ColE1 plasmid and is thus essential to promote the specific transfer of the plasmid during conjugation. Probably functions by inducing DNA bending, helping the MbeA relaxase to melt the DNA around the nic site and cleave the phosphodiester bond. Binds specifically double-stranded DNA (dsDNA) containing the ColE1 oriT but does not recognize the inverted repeat (IR). From Escherichia coli.
>Addgene plasmid #216232 | pNb4OMT-A53M | addgene full sequence | sequence record 437622 | Addgene NGS Result
ATCCCCCTTACACGGAGGCATCAGTGACCAAACAGGAAAAAACCGCCCTTAACATGGCCCGCTTTATCAG
AAGCCAGACATTAACGCTTCTGGAGAAACTCAACGAGCTGGATGCGGATGAACAGGCAGACATCTGTGAA
TCGCTTCACGACCACGCTGATGAGCTTTACCGCAGCTGCCTCGCGCGTTTCGGTGATGACGGTGAAAACC
TCTGACACATGCAGCTCCCGCAGACGGTCACAGCTTGTCTGTAAGCGGATGCCGGGAGCAGACAAGCCCG
TCAGGGCGCGTCAGCGGGTGTTGGCGGGTGTCGGGGCGCAGCCATGACCCAGTCACGTAGCGATAGCGGA
GTGTATACTGGCTTAACTATGCGGCATCAGAGCAGATTGTACTGAGAGTGCACCGGTGTGAAATACCGCA
CAGATGCGTAAGGAGAAAATACCGCATCAGGCGCTCTTCCGCTTCCTCGCTCACTGACTCGCTGCGCTCG
GTCGTTCGGCTGCGGCGAGCGGTATCAGCTCACTCAAAGGCGGTAATACGGTTATCCACAGAATCAGGGG
ATAACGCAGGAAAGAACATGTGAGCAAAAGGCCAGCAAAAGGCCAGGAACCGTAAAAAGGCCGCGTTGCT
GGCGTTTTTCCATAGGCTCCGCCCCCCTGACGAGCATCACAAAAATTGACGCTCAAGTCAGAGGTGGCGA
AACCCGACAGGACTATAAAGATACCAGGCGTTTCCCCCTGGAAGCTCCCTCGTGCGCTCTCCTGTTCCGA
CCCTGCCGCTTACCGGATACCTGTCCGCCTTTCTCCCTTCGGGAAGCGTGGCGCTTTCTCATAGCTCACG
CTGTAGGTATCTCAGTTCGGTGTAGGTCGTTCGCTCCAAGCTGGGCTGTGTGCACGAACCCCCCGTTCAG
CCCGACCGCTGCGCCTTATCCGGTAACTATCGTCTTGAGTCCAACCCGGTAAGACACGACTTATCGCCAC
TGGCAGCAGCCACTGGTAACAGGATTAGCAGAGCGAGGTATGTAGGCGGTGCTACAGAGTTCTTGAAGTG
GTGGCCTAACTACGGCTACACTAGAAGGACAGTATTTGGTATCTGCGCTCTGCTGAAGCCAGTTACCTTC
GGAAAAAGAGTTGGTAGCTCTTGATCCGGCAAACAAACCACCGCTGGTAGCGGTGGTTTTTTTGTTTGCA
AGCAGCAGATTACGCGCAGAAAAAAAGGATCTCAAGAAGATCCTTTGATCTTTTCTACGGGGTCTGACGC
TCAGTGGAACGAAAACTCACGTTAAGGCCCTCTCCAAGACCGAGCCATCAACAAAGCGTCTCGCTGAGGT
TTCATGGAGCCTCTGGTTCATCTCCGGCAATTAAAAAAGCGGCTAACCACGCCGCTTTTTTTACGTCTGC
AGGAACGGGCTGTCGACCGGCGTGCCGTTCGTTTACCGCTAGCTCAGTCCTAGGTACAATTACAGCCATC
GTACGAGCCCTGGCTGAGCACAGCTGTCACCGGATGTGCTTTCCGGTCTGATGAGTCCGTGAGGACGAAA
CAGCCTCTACAAATAATTTTGTTTAAACTAGTGAACCACGAGGCCTACATATGGGTGCTTCAATTGATGA
CTACTCCTTGGTACATAAAAACATCTTGCATTCCGAAGATCTGCTGAAATACATTCTTGAAACCAGTGCA
TATCCTCGCGAACACGAACAATTAAAGGGTCTGCGTGAGGTTACTGAAAAGCACGAATGGTCATCCATGT
TAGTACCGGCAGACGAAGGTTTATTCCTGTCAATGTTACTGAAGTTGATGAATGCAAAACGTACTATCGA
AATCGGCGTGTACACGGGATACAGCCTGTTAACAACGGCATTGGCTTTACCGGAGGATGGTAAAATTACG
GCGATCGATGTAAATAAGAGTTATTACGAAATCGGATTGCCCTTTATTCAGAAGGCGGGCGTGGAACACA
AGATCAACTTTATTGAGTCGGAAGCGCTTCCCGTGCTGGATCAAATGTTAGAGGAGATGAAGGAGGAGGA
TTTATACGACTACGCTTTTGTGGATGCTGATAAAAGCAATTATGCCAATTACCATGAGCGTCTTGTAAAA
CTTGTACGTATCGGTGGTGCCATCCTGTACGACAATACACTGTGGTATGGTTCTGTTGCGTACCCGGAAT
ACCCCGGTCTGCATCCAGAGGAAGAAGTCGCGCGTCTGAGCTTTCGTAACTTGAATACCTTTTTAGCAGC
AGATCCTCGCGTAGAAATTAGTCAAGTCTCAATTGGTGATGGCGTGACCATTTGTCGCCGCTTGTATTAA
TAATCCTATCGCCACTTTCAGCCAAAAAACTTAAGACCGCCGGTCTTGTCCACTACCTTGCAGTAATGCG
GTGGACAGGATCGGCGGTTTTCTTTTCTCTTCTCAACACCCTTCGCGTCAACACTTTTCCGCCAAGGAGA
CGGTTGGTCAGGTTTTCGGGAGGTGTGGCTGGAAGTTCCTATACTTTCTAGAGAATAGGAACTTCTTTCT
AAATACATTCAAATATGTATCCGCTCATGAGACAATAACCCTGATAAATGCTTCAATAATATTGAAAAAG
GAAGAGTATGAGTATTCAACATTTCCGTGTCGCCCTTATTCCCTTTTTTGCGGCATTTTGCCTTCCTGTT
TTTGCTCACCCAGAAACGCTGGTGAAAGTAAAAGATGCTGAAGATCAGTTGGGTGCACGAGTGGGTTACA
TCGAACTGGATCTCAACAGCGGTAAGATCCTTGAGAGTTTTCGCCCCGAAGAACGTTTTCCAATGATGAG
CACTTTTAAAGTTCTGCTATGTGGCGCGGTATTATCCCGTGTTGACGCCGGGCAAGAGCAACTCGGTCGC
CGCATACACTATTCTCAGAATGACTTGGTTGAGTACTCACCAGTCACAGAAAAGCATCTTACGGATGGCA
TGACAGTAAGAGAATTATGCAGTGCTGCCATAACCATGAGTGATAACACTGCGGCCAACTTACTTCTGAC
AACGATCGGAGGACCGAAGGAGCTAACCGCTTTTTTGCACAACATGGGGGATCATGTAACTCGCCTTGAT
CGTTGGGAACCGGAGCTGAATGAAGCCATACCAAACGACGAGCGTGACACCACGATGCCTGCAGCAATGG
CAACAACGTTGCGCAAACTATTAACTGGCGAACTACTTACTCTAGCTTCCCGGCAACAATTAATAGACTG
GATGGAGGCGGATAAAGTTGCAGGACCACTTCTGCGCTCGGCCCTTCCGGCTGGCTGGTTTATTGCTGAT
AAATCTGGAGCCGGTGAGCGTGGATCGCGCGGTATCATTGCAGCACTGGGGCCAGATGGTAAGCCCTCCC
GTATCGTAGTTATCTACACGACGGGGAGTCAGGCAACTATGGATGAACGAAATAGACAGATCGCTGAGAT
AGGTGCCTCACTGATTAAGCATTGGTAAGTTGTGATGGCGGTAGGAATGTAATCGTTAATCCGCAAATAA
CGTAAAAACCCGCTTCGGCGGGTTTTTTTATGGGGGGAGTTTAGGGAAAGAGCATTTGTCATCCCGTTGA
ATATGGCTCCCTTAACGTGAGGAAGTTCCTATACTTTCTAGAGAATAGGAACTTCTACAGATGGACTTGG
GTTGGCGGTTTCAGGAGTCTGCAAAACGCTGCGACCTGAGCAACAACATGAATGGTCATCGGTTTCCGTG
TTTCGTAAAGTCTGGAAACGCGGAAGTCAGCGCCCTGCACCATTATGTTCCGGATCTGCATCGCAGGATG
CTGCTGGCTACCCTGTGGAACACCTACATCTGTATTAACGAAGCGCTGGCATTGACCCTGAGTGATTTTT
CTCTGGTCCCGCCGCATCCATACCGCCAGTTGTTTACCCTCACAACGTTCCAGTAACCGGGCATGTTCAT
CATCAGTAACCCGTATCGTGAGCATCCTCTCTCGTTTCATCGGTATCATTACCCCCATGAACAGAA
