>Addgene plasmid #216232 | pNb4OMT-A53M | depositor partial sequence | sequence record 421547 | Mutant Norbelladine 4'-O-Methyltransferase
ATGGGTGCTTCAATTGATGACTACTCCTTGGTACATAAAAACATCTTGCATTCCGAAGATCTGCTGAAAT
ACATTCTTGAAACCAGTGCATATCCTCGCGAACACGAACAATTAAAGGGTCTGCGTGAGGTTACTGAAAA
GCACGAATGGTCATCCATGTTAGTACCGGCAGACGAAGGTTTATTCCTGTCAATGTTACTGAAGTTGATG
AATGCAAAACGTACTATCGAAATCGGCGTGTACACGGGATACAGCCTGTTAACAACGGCATTGGCTTTAC
CGGAGGATGGTAAAATTACGGCGATCGATGTAAATAAGAGTTATTACGAAATCGGATTGCCCTTTATTCA
GAAGGCGGGCGTGGAACACAAGATCAACTTTATTGAGTCGGAAGCGCTTCCCGTGCTGGATCAAATGTTA
GAGGAGATGAAGGAGGAGGATTTATACGACTACGCTTTTGTGGATGCTGATAAAAGCAATTATGCCAATT
ACCATGAGCGTCTTGTAAAACTTGTACGTATCGGTGGTGCCATCCTGTACGACAATACACTGTGGTATGG
TTCTGTTGCGTACCCGGAATACCCCGGTCTGCATCCAGAGGAAGAAGTCGCGCGTCTGAGCTTTCGTAAC
TTGAATACCTTTTTAGCAGCAGATCCTCGCGTAGAAATTAGTCAAGTCTCAATTGGTGATGGCGTGACCA
TTTGTCGCCGCTTGTATTAA
